Addgene plasmid #170360: pLV.CMV.flex.hM3Dq.Cherry
Purpose: Cre-inducible lentiviral vector expressing hM3Dq
Depositing lab: Johan Jakobsson. Depositing organization: Lund University. Publication: Microglial activation elicits a negative affective state through prostaglandin-mediated modulation of striatal neurons. Klawonn AM, Fritz M, Castany S, Pignatelli M, Canal C, Simila F, Tejeda HA, Levinsson J, Jaarola M, Jakobsson J, Hidalgo J, Heilig M, Bonci A, Engblom D. Immunity. 2021 Feb 9;54(2):225-234.e6. doi: 10.1016/j.immuni.2020.12.016. Epub 2021 Jan 20. PubMed 33476547.
Backbone
  Vector backbone: pLV
  Backbone size w/o insert (bp): 6979
  Total vector size (bp): 9779
  Vector type: Lentiviral
Growth in bacteria
  Bacterial resistance: Ampicillin, 100 μg/mL
  Growth temperature: 37°C
  Growth strain: NEB Stable
  Copy number: High Copy
Gene/Insert
  Gene/Insert name: flex.hM3Dq.Cherry
  Species: Synthetic
  Insert size (bp): 6979
  Promoter: CMV
  Cloning method: Unknown
  Sequencing primers: 5′ cagagctcgtttagtgaacc; 3′ taccagtcaatctttcacaaa
Terms and licenses: Academic/Nonprofit Terms; Industry Terms: Not Available to Industry
How to cite: pLV.CMV.flex.hM3Dq.Cherry was a gift from Johan Jakobsson (Addgene plasmid # 170360 ; http://n2t.net/addgene:170360 ; RRID:Addgene_170360)
