[The description below was written by a language model from this plasmid's Addgene catalogue record and pLannotate feature annotations shown in this document.]
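Description:
pLV.CMV.flex.hM3Dq.Cherry is a self-inactivating, HIV-1-derived lentiviral transfer plasmid of about 9.8 kb, built on a pLV backbone, for Cre-dependent expression of the excitatory DREADD hM3Dq. It is propagated in E. coli through a high-copy ColE1/pUC origin with ampicillin selection (AmpR). The backbone also carries cloning-vector remnants: an f1 origin, lac promoter/operator and lacZα fragments, and T3 and T7 promoters. An upstream CMV enhancer/promoter replaces the U3 region of the truncated 5' LTR to drive genomic RNA transcription in packaging cells. That RNA contains the Ψ packaging signal with a gag fragment, the RRE for Rev-dependent nuclear export, a partial WPRE that boosts transcript expression, and a ΔU3 3' LTR. An SV40 poly(A) signal and SV40 origin lie downstream. No cPPT is annotated in either feature table.

The payload sits behind an internal CMV enhancer/promoter. A human CHRM3-derived coding sequence (the mutated M3 muscarinic receptor that makes up hM3Dq) lies directly upstream of mCherry, and the close spacing suggests a C-terminal fusion. Both are placed in antisense orientation and flanked by oppositely oriented lox2272 and loxP pairs. In this FLEX (double-inverted) arrangement no functional transcript is made until Cre recombinase inverts the cassette and then excises one site of each pair, locking it in the sense orientation. Expression of the Gq-coupled designer receptor and its red fluorescent tag is thereby restricted to Cre-expressing cells. The associated publication concerns microglial activation and striatal neuron modulation, consistent with chemogenetic activation of defined cell populations.

The sequencing-derived and depositor sequences differ by a few bases and in the annotation of the internal CMV promoter, but are otherwise concordant. The listed insert size duplicates the backbone size and appears to be an entry error.
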