Features (pLannotate 1.2.2; 34 found; start..end, strand, type, name):
     27..131     +  promoter       AmpR promoter: bla
    132..992     +  CDS            AmpR: β-lactamase; bla; confers resistance to ampicillin, carbenicillin, and related antibiotics
   1163..1751    +  rep_origin     ori: high-copy-number ColE1/pMB1/pBR322/pUC origin of replication
   1934..2026    +  CDS            lacI (fragment): lac repressor; lacI; The lac repressor binds to the lac operator to inhibit transcription in E. coli. This inhibition can be relieved by adding lactose or isopropyl-β-D-thiogalactopyranoside (IPTG).
   2039..2060    +  protein_bind   CAP binding site: CAP binding activates transcription in the presence of cAMP. E. coli catabolite activator protein
   2075..2105    +  promoter       lac promoter: promoter for the E. coli lac operon
   2113..2129    +  protein_bind   lac operator: The lac repressor binds to the lac operator to inhibit transcription in E. coli. This inhibition can be relieved by adding lactose or isopropyl-β-D-thiogalactopyranoside (IPTG). lac repressor encoded by lacI
   2174..2192    +  promoter       T3 promoter: promoter for bacteriophage T3 RNA polymerase
   2293..2672    +  enhancer       CMV enhancer: human cytomegalovirus immediate early enhancer
   2673..2876    +  promoter       CMV promoter: human cytomegalovirus (CMV) immediate early promoter
   2891..3071    +  LTR            5' LTR (truncated): truncated 5' long terminal repeat (LTR) from HIV-1
   3115..3240    +  misc_feature   HIV-1 Ψ: packaging signal of human immunodeficiency virus type 1
   3224..3587    +  CDS            HIV-1 gag (fragment): gag protein from human immunodeficiency virus 1; gag
   3733..3966    +  misc_feature   RRE: The Rev response element (RRE) of HIV-1 allows for Rev-dependent mRNA export from the nucleus to the cytoplasm.
   4343..4443    +  CDS            Rev (fragment): human immunodeficiency virus 1 (HIV-1) Rev protein; rev; enhances nuclear export of unspliced and incompletely spliced viral mRNAs
   4444..4464    -  misc_feature   MCS (fragment): pBluescript multiple cloning site
   4474..4777    +  enhancer       CMV enhancer: human cytomegalovirus immediate early enhancer
   4850..4867    -  promoter       CMV promoter (fragment): human cytomegalovirus (CMV) immediate early promoter
   4930..4981    +  promoter       CMVd2 promoter: truncated human cytomegalovirus (CMV) immediate early promoter that yields moderately reduced expression relative to the full-length promoter
   5048..5065    -  misc_feature   MCS (fragment): pUC18/19 multiple cloning site
   5066..5099    -  protein_bind   lox2272: Cre-mediated recombination occurs in the 8-bp core sequence (GGATACTT). lox2272 sites are compatible with each other, but incompatible with loxP or loxN sites (Lee and Saito, 1988). Cre recombinase
   5162..5195    -  protein_bind   loxP: Cre-mediated recombination occurs in the 8-bp core sequence (GCATACAT). Cre recombinase
   5211..5918    -  CDS            mCherry: mCherry is a basic (constitutively fluorescent) red fluorescent protein published in 2004, derived from Discosoma sp.. It is reported to be a very rapidly-maturing monomer with low acid sensitivity.
   5940..7709    -  CDS            CHRM3: ACM3_HUMAN - Experimental evidence at protein level: Swiss-Prot protein existence level 1. The muscarinic acetylcholine receptor mediates various cellular responses, including inhibition of adenylate cyclase, breakdown of phosphoinositides and modulation of potassium channels through the action of G proteins. Primary transducing effect is Pi turnover. From Homo sapiens (Human).
   7728..7761    +  protein_bind   lox2272: Cre-mediated recombination occurs in the 8-bp core sequence (GGATACTT). lox2272 sites are compatible with each other, but incompatible with loxP or loxN sites (Lee and Saito, 1988). Cre recombinase
   7832..7865    +  protein_bind   loxP: Cre-mediated recombination occurs in the 8-bp core sequence (GCATACAT). Cre recombinase
   7889..8435    +  misc_feature   WPRE (fragment): woodchuck hepatitis virus posttranscriptional regulatory element
   8450..8518    +  CDS            nef (fragment): NEF_HV1Z2 - Experimental evidence at protein level: Swiss-Prot protein existence level 1. Extracellular Nef protein targets CD4(+) T-lymphocytes for apoptosis by interacting with CXCR4 surface receptors. From Human immunodeficiency virus type 1 group M subtype D (isolate Z2/CDC-Z34) (HIV-1).
   8520..8753    +  LTR            3' LTR (ΔU3): self-inactivating 3' long terminal repeat (LTR) from HIV-1
   8825..8946    +  polyA_signal   SV40 poly(A) signal: SV40 polyadenylation signal
   8965..9100    +  rep_origin     SV40 ori: SV40 origin of replication
   9133..9151    -  promoter       T7 promoter: promoter for bacteriophage T7 RNA polymerase
   9159..9314    +  CDS            lacZα (fragment): LacZα fragment of β-galactosidase; lacZ fragment
   9322..9777    +  rep_origin     f1 ori (sequence partly withheld): f1 bacteriophage origin of replication; arrow indicates direction of (+) strand synthesis
>Addgene plasmid #170360 | pLV.CMV.flex.hM3Dq.Cherry | depositor full sequence | sequence record 330335 | pLV.CMV.flex.hM3Dq.Cherry sequence 9779 bps
CAGGTGGCACTTTTCGGGGAAATGTGCGCGGAACCCCTATTTGTTTATTTTTCTAAATACATTCAAATAT
GTATCCGCTCATGAGACAATAACCCTGATAAATGCTTCAATAATATTGAAAAAGGAAGAGTATGAGTATT
CAACATTTCCGTGTCGCCCTTATTCCCTTTTTTGCGGCATTTTGCCTTCCTGTTTTTGCTCACCCAGAAA
CGCTGGTGAAAGTAAAAGATGCTGAAGATCAGTTGGGTGCACGAGTGGGTTACATCGAACTGGATCTCAA
CAGCGGTAAGATCCTTGAGAGTTTTCGCCCCGAAGAACGTTTTCCAATGATGAGCACTTTTAAAGTTCTG
CTATGTGGCGCGGTATTATCCCGTATTGACGCCGGGCAAGAGCAACTCGGTCGCCGCATACACTATTCTC
AGAATGACTTGGTTGAGTACTCACCAGTCACAGAAAAGCATCTTACGGATGGCATGACAGTAAGAGAATT
ATGCAGTGCTGCCATAACCATGAGTGATAACACTGCGGCCAACTTACTTCTGACAACGATCGGAGGACCG
AAGGAGCTAACCGCTTTTTTGCACAACATGGGGGATCATGTAACTCGCCTTGATCGTTGGGAACCGGAGC
TGAATGAAGCCATACCAAACGACGAGCGTGACACCACGATGCCTGTAGCAATGGCAACAACGTTGCGCAA
ACTATTAACTGGCGAACTACTTACTCTAGCTTCCCGGCAACAATTAATAGACTGGATGGAGGCGGATAAA
GTTGCAGGACCACTTCTGCGCTCGGCCCTTCCGGCTGGCTGGTTTATTGCTGATAAATCTGGAGCCGGTG
AGCGTGGGTCTCGCGGTATCATTGCAGCACTGGGGCCAGATGGTAAGCCCTCCCGTATCGTAGTTATCTA
CACGACGGGGAGTCAGGCAACTATGGATGAACGAAATAGACAGATCGCTGAGATAGGTGCCTCACTGATT
AAGCATTGGTAACTGTCAGACCAAGTTTACTCATATATACTTTAGATTGATTTAAAACTTCATTTTTAAT
TTAAAAGGATCTAGGTGAAGATCCTTTTTGATAATCTCATGACCAAAATCCCTTAACGTGAGTTTTCGTT
CCACTGAGCGTCAGACCCCGTAGAAAAGATCAAAGGATCTTCTTGAGATCCTTTTTTTCTGCGCGTAATC
TGCTGCTTGCAAACAAAAAAACCACCGCTACCAGCGGTGGTTTGTTTGCCGGATCAAGAGCTACCAACTC
TTTTTCCGAAGGTAACTGGCTTCAGCAGAGCGCAGATACCAAATACTGTCCTTCTAGTGTAGCCGTAGTT
AGGCCACCACTTCAAGAACTCTGTAGCACCGCCTACATACCTCGCTCTGCTAATCCTGTTACCAGTGGCT
GCTGCCAGTGGCGATAAGTCGTGTCTTACCGGGTTGGACTCAAGACGATAGTTACCGGATAAGGCGCAGC
GGTCGGGCTGAACGGGGGGTTCGTGCACACAGCCCAGCTTGGAGCGAACGACCTACACCGAACTGAGATA
CCTACAGCGTGAGCTATGAGAAAGCGCCACGCTTCCCGAAGGGAGAAAGGCGGACAGGTATCCGGTAAGC
GGCAGGGTCGGAACAGGAGAGCGCACGAGGGAGCTTCCAGGGGGAAACGCCTGGTATCTTTATAGTCCTG
TCGGGTTTCGCCACCTCTGACTTGAGCGTCGATTTTTGTGATGCTCGTCAGGGGGGCGGAGCCTATGGAA
AAACGCCAGCAACGCGGCCTTTTTACGGTTCCTGGCCTTTTGCTGGCCTTTTGCTCACATGTTCTTTCCT
GCGTTATCCCCTGATTCTGTGGATAACCGTATTACCGCCTTTGAGTGAGCTGATACCGCTCGCCGCAGCC
GAACGACCGAGCGCAGCGAGTCAGTGAGCGAGGAAGCGGAAGAGCGCCCAATACGCAAACCGCCTCTCCC
CGCGCGTTGGCCGATTCATTAATGCAGCTGGCACGACAGGTTTCCCGACTGGAAAGCGGGCAGTGAGCGC
AACGCAATTAATGTGAGTTAGCTCACTCATTAGGCACCCCAGGCTTTACACTTTATGCTTCCGGCTCGTA
TGTTGTGTGGAATTGTGAGCGGATAACAATTTCACACAGGAAACAGCTATGACCATGATTACGCCAAGCG
CGCAATTAACCCTCACTAAAGGGAACAAAAGCTGGAGCTGCAAGCTTGGCCATTGCATACGTTGTATCCA
TATCATAATATGTACATTTATATTGGCTCATGTCCAACATTACCGCCATGTTGACATTGATTATTGACTA
GTTATTAATAGTAATCAATTACGGGGTCATTAGTTCATAGCCCATATATGGAGTTCCGCGTTACATAACT
TACGGTAAATGGCCCGCCTGGCTGACCGCCCAACGACCCCCGCCCATTGACGTCAATAATGACGTATGTT
CCCATAGTAACGCCAATAGGGACTTTCCATTGACGTCAATGGGTGGAGTATTTACGGTAAACTGCCCACT
TGGCAGTACATCAAGTGTATCATATGCCAAGTACGCCCCCTATTGACGTCAATGACGGTAAATGGCCCGC
CTGGCATTATGCCCAGTACATGACCTTATGGGACTTTCCTACTTGGCAGTACATCTACGTATTAGTCATC
GCTATTACCATGGTGATGCGGTTTTGGCAGTACATCAATGGGCGTGGATAGCGGTTTGACTCACGGGGAT
TTCCAAGTCTCCACCCCATTGACGTCAATGGGAGTTTGTTTTGGCACCAAAATCAACGGGACTTTCCAAA
ATGTCGTAACAACTCCGCCCCATTGACGCAAATGGGCGGTAGGCGTGTACGGTGGGAGGTCTATATAAGC
AGAGCTCGTTTAGTGAACCGGGGTCTCTCTGGTTAGACCAGATCTGAGCCTGGGAGCTCTCTGGCTAACT
AGGGAACCCACTGCTTAAGCCTCAATAAAGCTTGCCTTGAGTGCTTCAAGTAGTGTGTGCCCGTCTGTTG
TGTGACTCTGGTAACTAGAGATCCCTCAGACCCTTTTAGTCAGTGTGGAAAATCTCTAGCAGTGGCGCCC
GAACAGGGACCTGAAAGCGAAAGGGAAACCAGAGCTCTCTCGACGCAGGACTCGGCTTGCTGAAGCGCGC
ACGGCAAGAGGCGAGGGGCGGCGACTGGTGAGTACGCCAAAAATTTTGACTAGCGGAGGCTAGAAGGAGA
GAGATGGGTGCGAGAGCGTCAGTATTAAGCGGGGGAGAATTAGATCGCGATGGGAAAAAATTCGGTTAAG
GCCAGGGGGAAAGAAAAAATATAAATTAAAACATATAGTATGGGCAAGCAGGGAGCTAGAACGATTCGCA
GTTAATCCTGGCCTGTTAGAAACATCAGAAGGCTGTAGACAAATACTGGGACAGCTACAACCATCCCTTC
AGACAGGATCAGAAGAACTTAGATCATTATATAATACAGTAGCAACCCTCTATTGTGTGCATCAAAGGAT
AGAGATAAAAGACACCAAGGAAGCTTTAGACAAGATAGAGGAAGAGCAAAACAAAAGTAAGACCACCGCA
CAGCAAGCGGCCGCTGATCTTCAGACCTGGAGGAGGAGATATGAGGGACAATTGGAGAAGTGAATTATAT
AAATATAAAGTAGTAAAAATTGAACCATTAGGAGTAGCACCCACCAAGGCAAAGAGAAGAGTGGTGCAGA
GAGAAAAAAGAGCAGTGGGAATAGGAGCTTTGTTCCTTGGGTTCTTGGGAGCAGCAGGAAGCACTATGGG
CGCAGCGTCAATGACGCTGACGGTACAGGCCAGACAATTATTGTCTGGTATAGTGCAGCAGCAGAACAAT
TTGCTGAGGGCTATTGAGGCGCAACAGCATCTGTTGCAACTCACAGTCTGGGGCATCAAGCAGCTCCAGG
CAAGAATCCTGGCTGTGGAAAGATACCTAAAGGATCAACAGCTCCTGGGGATTTGGGGTTGCTCTGGAAA
ACTCATTTGCACCACTGCTGTGCCTTGGAATGCTAGTTGGAGTAATAAATCTCTGGAACAGATTTGGAAT
CACACGACCTGGATGGAGTGGGACAGAGAAATTAACAATTACACAAGCTTAATACACTCCTTAATTGAAG
AATCGCAAAACCAGCAAGAAAAGAATGAACAAGAATTATTGGAATTAGATAAATGGGCAAGTTTGTGGAA
TTGGTTTAACATAACAAATTGGCTGTGGTATATAAAATTATTCATAATGATAGTAGGAGGCTTGGTAGGT
TTAAGAATAGTTTTTGCTGTACTTTCTATAGTGAATAGAGTTAGGCAGGGATATTCACCATTATCGTTTC
AGACCCACCTCCCAACCCCGAGGGGACCCGACAGGCCCGAAGGAATAGAAGAAGAAGGTGGAGAGAGAGA
CAGAGACAGATCCATTCGATTAGTGAACGGATCTCGACGGTATCGATAAGCTTGGGAGTTCCGCGTTACA
TAACTTACGGTAAATGGCCCGCCTGGCTGACCGCCCAACGACCCCCGCCCATTGACGTCAATAATGACGT
ATGTTCCCATAGTAACGCCAATAGGGACTTTCCATTGACGTCAATGGGTGGAGTATTTACGGTAAACTGC
CCACTTGGCAGTACATCAAGTGTATCATATGCCAAGTACGCCCCCTATTGACGTCAATGACGGTAAATGG
CCCGCCTGGCATTATGCCCAGTACATGACCTTACGGGACTTTCCTACTTGGCAGTACATCTACGTATTAG
TCATCGCTATTACCATGGTGATGCGGTTTTGGCAGTACACCAATGGGCGTGGATAGCGGTTTGACTCACG
GGGATTTCCAAGTCTCCACCCCATTGACGTCAATGGGAGTTTGTTTTGGCACCAAAATCAACGGGACTTT
CCAAAATGTCGTAACAACTCCGCCCCATTGACGCAAATGGGCGGTAGGCGTGTACGGTGGGAGGTCTATA
TAAGCAGAGCTCGTTTAGTGAACCGTCAGATCGCCTGGAGACGCCATCCACGCTGTTTTGACCTCCATAG
AAGACACCGACTCTAGAGGATCCCCATAACTTCGTATAAAGTATCCTATACGAAGTTATATCAAAATAGG
AAGACCAATGCTTCACCATCGACCCGAATTGCCAAGCATCACCATCGACCCATAACTTCGTATAATGTAT
GCTATACGAAGTTATTGTACAACCGGTTTACTTGTACAGCTCGTCCATGCCGCCGGTGGAGTGGCGGCCC
TCGGCGCGTTCGTACTGTTCCACGATGGTGTAGTCCTCGTTGTGGGAGGTGATGTCCAACTTGATGTTGA
CGTTGTAGGCGCCGGGCAGCTGCACGGGCTTCTTGGCCTTGTAGGTGGTCTTGACCTCAGCGTCGTAGTG
GCCGCCGTCCTTCAGCTTCAGCCTCTGCTTGATCTCGCCCTTCAGGGCGCCGTCCTCGGGGTACATCCGC
TCGGAGGAGGCCTCCCAGCCCATGGTCTTCTTCTGCATTACGGGGCCGTCGGAGGGGAAGTTGGTGCCGC
GCAGCTTCACCTTGTAGATGAACTCGCCGTCCTGCAGGGAGGAGTCCTGGGTCACGGTCACCACGCCGCC
GTCCTCGAAGTTCATCACGCGCTCCCACTTGAAGCCCTCGGGGAAGGACAGCTTCAAGTAGTCGGGGATG
TCGGCGGGGTGCTTCACGTAGGCCTTGGAGCCGTACATGAACTGAGGGGACAGGATGTCCCAGGCGAAGG
GCAGGGGGCCACCCTTGGTCACCTTCAGCTTGGCGGTCTGGGTGCCCTCGTAGGGGCGGCCCTCGCCCTC
GCCCTCGATCTCGAACTCGTGGCCGTTCACGGAGCCCTCCATGTGCACCTTGAAGCGCATGAACTCCTTG
ATGATGGCCATGTTATCCTCCTCGCCCTTGCTCACCATGGTGGCGACCGGGGGATCCTTCAAGGCCTGCT
CGGGTGCGCGCTTGTGAAAAATGACCGACTGTCTCTGCTGGTACTGCTGCTTGCGCCTCTTTTTTTTGTC
ACACTGGCACAGCAGCAGCATCTTGAAAGTGGTTCTGAATGTTTTGTTGCACAGAGCATAGCACACGGGG
TTCACGGTGCTGTTGATGTAGCACAGCCAGTAGCCCAGATTCCAAAAGGTTTTGGGTATGCAGCTGTCAC
AAAAGGTGTTCACCAGAACCATGATGTTGTATGGGGTCCAAGTGATGATGAAGGCAAGCAAGATCGCACT
GAGGGTCTGGGCCGCTTTCTTCTCCTTGACCAGGGACATCCTTTTCCGCTTAGTGATCTGACTTCTGGTC
TTCAGAGCAAACCTCTTGGCCAGAGTGGCTTCCTTGAAGGACAGAGGTAGAGTGGCCGTGCTCTTACCCA
CTGAGGAGTTGACGTCAGAAGTCTTAGCTGTGTCCACGGCTGACTCTAGCTGGATGGGAAGCTTGGAGAA
GCTTTTTGGAAAACTGCCTCCATCGTCCACGCTCTTCTGGGCCTGCAGCTTGTCGGCTTTCCTCTCCAAG
TCCACCATCCCCAGCTCCTCCTCAGGCACCTGCAGGTTGTCCGATGAGGGTAACTTGGTGGAGTTGAGGA
TGGTGCTGTGACCCGGAAGCTTGAGCACGATGGAGTAGATGGCTCTCGTCTCGGAGCCAATGTCCTCCTC
GTCGGAGGAGGCGGAGTTCTCCAGGGAGGCAGCAGCATCATTGTTGTTCCAACTGTCACTGCTGCTGTGG
TCTTGGTCCATCTGCTCGGAGCTGGGTTTCCAGCTCTTGGTTGTGAACCAGAAGTGGCAGCGGCCATACT
TCCTCCTGTTGGAGCGTTTCATGCTTTGCTGTTGAAGTTCGTAACTGCTGCAGCTTCGAGAACTGCCCGT
GGGGTGGACAAAGTTTTCTGTCTCTGCCTCTGTCCCAGAGGCTTGCAGGCCAGCAAGCTCTTTGGTACGC
TTTTCAGTTTCCTTATAGATCCTCCAGTATAAAATAGTCATAATGGTGACAGGCATATAAAAACCAGCGA
TGGCTGTGCCAAAAGTAATGGTGGGCTCACTGAGGAACTGAATGAAGCACTCTCCCGGAGGCACAGTTCT
CTTTCCAACAAAGTATTGCCAGAACAAGATGGCAGGAGCCCAAAGGACAAAGGAGATGACCCAAGCCAGA
CCGATCATCACACCGGCTCTCTTTGTTGTTCGTTTGGCTCGGTACGTGAGCGGCCTCGTGATGGAAAAGT
ATCTGTCAAAGCTGATGACCAGAAGATTCATAACAGAGGCATTGCTGGCTACGCAGTCAATGGCAAGCCA
GAGGTCACAGGCCAAGTTCCCTAAGGCCCATCGATTCATGATGATGTAGGTCGTAAACAGATTCATTGAA
ATGACCCCGATAATCAGATCGGCACAGGCCAGGCTTAAGAGGAAGTAGTTGTTGACCGTCTTCAGCTGCT
TGTTGACCTTAAATGACACAATTACCAGGATGTTGCCGATGATGGTCACCAAGGCCAGGATGCCCGTTAA
GAAAGCGATGAAGACCACTTGCCAGACGGTATGACCTCCCAGAGGGTCATCGGTGGTACCGTCTGGAGAG
GAGAAATTGCCAGCTGCTCGAGAAACATTGTAGCTGCCGAAATGAGTGACGGTTCCCGGGGGCAGCCCTG
CATCGGAGGGGCTGTGTATCCAGGAGGAGCTGATGTTTGGAAACAAAGGCGAGGTTGTACTGTTATTGTG
CAAGGTCATGGTGGCGCTAGCACCGGTATAACTTCGTATAGGATACTTTATACGAAGTTATCATTGGGAT
TCTTCCTATTTTGATCCAAGCATCACCATCGACCCTCTAGTCCAGATCTCACCATCGACCCATAACTTCG
TATAGCATACATTATACGAAGTTATGTCCCTCGAAGAGGTTCGTCGACAATCAACCTCTGGATTACAAAA
TTTGTGAAAGATTGACTGGTATTCTTAACTATGTTGCTCCTTTTACGCTATGTGGATACGCTGCTTTAAT
GCCTTTGTATCATGCTATTGCTTCCCGTATGGCTTTCATTTTCTCCTCCTTGTATAAATCCTGGTTGCTG
TCTCTTTATGAGGAGTTGTGGCCCGTTGTCAGGCAACGTGGCGTGGTGTGCACTGTGTTTGCTGACGCAA
CCCCCACTGGTTGGGGCATTGCCACCACCTGTCAGCTCCTTTCCGGGACTTTCGCTTTCCCCCTCCCTAT
TGCCACGGCGGAACTCATCGCCGCCTGCCTTGCCCGCTGCTGGACAGGGGCTCGGCTGTTGGGCACTGAC
AATTCCGTGGTGTTGTCGGGGAAGCTGACGTCCTTTCCATGGCTGCTCGCCTGTGTTGCCACCTGGATTC
TGCGCGGGACGTCCTTCTGCTACGTCCCTTCGGCCCTCAATCCAGCGGACCTTCCTTCCCGCGGCCTGCT
GCCGGCTCTAGAGCCTCTTCCGCGTCTTCGCCTTCCCGGGTCGAGCTCGGTACCTTTAAGACCAATGACT
TACAAGGCAGCTGTAGATCTTAGCCACTTTTTAAAAGAAAAGGGGGGACTGGAAGGGCTAATTCACTCCC
AACGAAGACAAGATCTGCTTTTTGCTTGTACTGGGTCTCTCTGGTTAGACCAGATCTGAGCCTGGGAGCT
CTCTGGCTAACTAGGGAACCCACTGCTTAAGCCTCAATAAAGCTTGCCTTGAGTGCTTCAAGTAGTGTGT
GCCCGTCTGTTGTGTGACTCTGGTAACTAGAGATCCCTCAGACCCTTTTAGTCAGTGTGGAAAATCTCTA
GCAGTAGTAGTTCATGTCATCTTATTATTCAGTATTTATAACTTGCAAAGAAATGAATATCAGAGAGTGA
GAGGAACTTGTTTATTGCAGCTTATAATGGTTACAAATAAAGCAATAGCATCACAAATTTCACAAATAAA
GCATTTTTTTCACTGCATTCTAGTTGTGGTTTGTCCAAACTCATCAATGTATCTTATCATGTCTGGCTCT
AGCTATCCCGCCCCTAACTCCGCCCAGTTCCGCCCATTCTCCGCCCCATGGCTGACTAATTTTTTTTATT
TATGCAGAGGCCGAGGCCGCCTCGGCCTCTGAGCTATTCCAGAAGTAGTGAGGAGGCTTTTTTGGAGGCC
TAGGCTTTTGCGTCGAGACGTACCCAATTCGCCCTATAGTGAGTCGTATTACGCGCGCTCACTGGCCGTC
GTTTTACAACGTCGTGACTGGGAAAACCCTGGCGTTACCCAACTTAATCGCCTTGCAGCACATCCCCCTT
TCGCCAGCTGGCGTAATAGCGAAGAGGCCCGCACCGATCGCCCTTCCCAACAGTTGCGCAGCCTGAATGG
CGAATGGCGCG
[124 nt withheld, positions 9322-9445]
C
[91 nt withheld, positions 9447-9537]
A
[49 nt withheld, positions 9539-9587]
CCTTTGACGTTGGAGTCCACGTTCTTT
[37 nt withheld, positions 9615-9651]
ACCCTATCTCGGTCTATTCTTTTGATTTATAAGGGATTTTGCCGATTTCGGCCTATTGGTTAAAAAATGA
GCTGATTTAACAAAAATTTAACGCGAATTTTAACAAAATATTAACGTTTACAATTTCC
