Features (pLannotate 1.2.2; 32 found; start..end, strand, type, name):
     26..130     +  promoter       AmpR promoter: bla
    131..991     +  CDS            AmpR: β-lactamase; bla; confers resistance to ampicillin, carbenicillin, and related antibiotics
   1162..1750    +  rep_origin     ori: high-copy-number ColE1/pMB1/pBR322/pUC origin of replication
   1933..2025    +  CDS            lacI (fragment): lac repressor; lacI; The lac repressor binds to the lac operator to inhibit transcription in E. coli. This inhibition can be relieved by adding lactose or isopropyl-β-D-thiogalactopyranoside (IPTG).
   2038..2059    +  protein_bind   CAP binding site: CAP binding activates transcription in the presence of cAMP. E. coli catabolite activator protein
   2074..2104    +  promoter       lac promoter: promoter for the E. coli lac operon
   2112..2128    +  protein_bind   lac operator: The lac repressor binds to the lac operator to inhibit transcription in E. coli. This inhibition can be relieved by adding lactose or isopropyl-β-D-thiogalactopyranoside (IPTG). lac repressor encoded by lacI
   2173..2191    +  promoter       T3 promoter: promoter for bacteriophage T3 RNA polymerase
   2292..2671    +  enhancer       CMV enhancer: human cytomegalovirus immediate early enhancer
   2672..2875    +  promoter       CMV promoter: human cytomegalovirus (CMV) immediate early promoter
   2890..3070    +  LTR            5' LTR (truncated): truncated 5' long terminal repeat (LTR) from HIV-1
   3117..3242    +  misc_feature   HIV-1 Ψ: packaging signal of human immunodeficiency virus type 1
   3226..3589    +  CDS            HIV-1 gag (fragment): gag protein from human immunodeficiency virus 1; gag
   3735..3968    +  misc_feature   RRE: The Rev response element (RRE) of HIV-1 allows for Rev-dependent mRNA export from the nucleus to the cytoplasm.
   4345..4396    +  CDS            Rev (fragment): human immunodeficiency virus 1 (HIV-1) Rev protein; rev; enhances nuclear export of unspliced and incompletely spliced viral mRNAs
   4513..4779    +  enhancer       CMV enhancer (fragment): human cytomegalovirus immediate early enhancer
   4780..4983    +  promoter       CMV promoter: human cytomegalovirus (CMV) immediate early promoter
   5050..5067    -  misc_feature   MCS (fragment): pUC18/19 multiple cloning site
   5068..5101    -  protein_bind   lox2272: Cre-mediated recombination occurs in the 8-bp core sequence (GGATACTT). lox2272 sites are compatible with each other, but incompatible with loxP or loxN sites (Lee and Saito, 1988). Cre recombinase
   5164..5197    -  protein_bind   loxP: Cre-mediated recombination occurs in the 8-bp core sequence (GCATACAT). Cre recombinase
   5213..5920    -  CDS            mCherry: mCherry is a basic (constitutively fluorescent) red fluorescent protein published in 2004, derived from Discosoma sp.. It is reported to be a very rapidly-maturing monomer with low acid sensitivity.
   5942..7711    -  CDS            CHRM3: ACM3_HUMAN - Experimental evidence at protein level: Swiss-Prot protein existence level 1. The muscarinic acetylcholine receptor mediates various cellular responses, including inhibition of adenylate cyclase, breakdown of phosphoinositides and modulation of potassium channels through the action of G proteins. Primary transducing effect is Pi turnover. From Homo sapiens (Human).
   7730..7763    +  protein_bind   lox2272: Cre-mediated recombination occurs in the 8-bp core sequence (GGATACTT). lox2272 sites are compatible with each other, but incompatible with loxP or loxN sites (Lee and Saito, 1988). Cre recombinase
   7834..7867    +  protein_bind   loxP: Cre-mediated recombination occurs in the 8-bp core sequence (GCATACAT). Cre recombinase
   7891..8437    +  misc_feature   WPRE (fragment): woodchuck hepatitis virus posttranscriptional regulatory element
   8452..8520    +  CDS            nef (fragment): NEF_HV1Z2 - Experimental evidence at protein level: Swiss-Prot protein existence level 1. Extracellular Nef protein targets CD4(+) T-lymphocytes for apoptosis by interacting with CXCR4 surface receptors. From Human immunodeficiency virus type 1 group M subtype D (isolate Z2/CDC-Z34) (HIV-1).
   8522..8755    +  LTR            3' LTR (ΔU3): self-inactivating 3' long terminal repeat (LTR) from HIV-1
   8827..8948    +  polyA_signal   SV40 poly(A) signal: SV40 polyadenylation signal
   8988..9123    +  rep_origin     SV40 ori: SV40 origin of replication
   9144..9162    -  promoter       T7 promoter: promoter for bacteriophage T7 RNA polymerase
   9170..9325    +  CDS            lacZα (fragment): LacZα fragment of β-galactosidase; lacZ fragment
   9330..9758    +  rep_origin     f1 ori (sequence partly withheld): f1 bacteriophage origin of replication; arrow indicates direction of (+) strand synthesis
>Addgene plasmid #170360 | pLV.CMV.flex.hM3Dq.Cherry | addgene full sequence | sequence record 345001 | Addgene NGS Result
AGGTGGCACTTTTCGGGGAAATGTGCGCGGAACCCCTATTTGTTTATTTTTCTAAATACATTCAAATATG
TATCCGCTCATGAGACAATAACCCTGATAAATGCTTCAATAATATTGAAAAAGGAAGAGTATGAGTATTC
AACATTTCCGTGTCGCCCTTATTCCCTTTTTTGCGGCATTTTGCCTTCCTGTTTTTGCTCACCCAGAAAC
GCTGGTGAAAGTAAAAGATGCTGAAGATCAGTTGGGTGCACGAGTGGGTTACATCGAACTGGATCTCAAC
AGCGGTAAGATCCTTGAGAGTTTTCGCCCCGAAGAACGTTTTCCAATGATGAGCACTTTTAAAGTTCTGC
TATGTGGCGCGGTATTATCCCGTATTGACGCCGGGCAAGAGCAACTCGGTCGCCGCATACACTATTCTCA
GAATGACTTGGTTGAGTACTCACCAGTCACAGAAAAGCATCTTACGGATGGCATGACAGTAAGAGAATTA
TGCAGTGCTGCCATAACCATGAGTGATAACACTGCGGCCAACTTACTTCTGACAACGATCGGAGGACCGA
AGGAGCTAACCGCTTTTTTGCACAACATGGGGGATCATGTAACTCGCCTTGATCGTTGGGAACCGGAGCT
GAATGAAGCCATACCAAACGACGAGCGTGACACCACGATGCCTGTAGCAATGGCAACAACGTTGCGCAAA
CTATTAACTGGCGAACTACTTACTCTAGCTTCCCGGCAACAATTAATAGACTGGATGGAGGCGGATAAAG
TTGCAGGACCACTTCTGCGCTCGGCCCTTCCGGCTGGCTGGTTTATTGCTGATAAATCTGGAGCCGGTGA
GCGTGGGTCTCGCGGTATCATTGCAGCACTGGGGCCAGATGGTAAGCCCTCCCGTATCGTAGTTATCTAC
ACGACGGGGAGTCAGGCAACTATGGATGAACGAAATAGACAGATCGCTGAGATAGGTGCCTCACTGATTA
AGCATTGGTAACTGTCAGACCAAGTTTACTCATATATACTTTAGATTGATTTAAAACTTCATTTTTAATT
TAAAAGGATCTAGGTGAAGATCCTTTTTGATAATCTCATGACCAAAATCCCTTAACGTGAGTTTTCGTTC
CACTGAGCGTCAGACCCCGTAGAAAAGATCAAAGGATCTTCTTGAGATCCTTTTTTTCTGCGCGTAATCT
GCTGCTTGCAAACAAAAAAACCACCGCTACCAGCGGTGGTTTGTTTGCCGGATCAAGAGCTACCAACTCT
TTTTCCGAAGGTAACTGGCTTCAGCAGAGCGCAGATACCAAATACTGTTCTTCTAGTGTAGCCGTAGTTA
GGCCACCACTTCAAGAACTCTGTAGCACCGCCTACATACCTCGCTCTGCTAATCCTGTTACCAGTGGCTG
CTGCCAGTGGCGATAAGTCGTGTCTTACCGGGTTGGACTCAAGACGATAGTTACCGGATAAGGCGCAGCG
GTCGGGCTGAACGGGGGGTTCGTGCACACAGCCCAGCTTGGAGCGAACGACCTACACCGAACTGAGATAC
CTACAGCGTGAGCTATGAGAAAGCGCCACGCTTCCCGAAGGGAGAAAGGCGGACAGGTATCCGGTAAGCG
GCAGGGTCGGAACAGGAGAGCGCACGAGGGAGCTTCCAGGGGGAAACGCCTGGTATCTTTATAGTCCTGT
CGGGTTTCGCCACCTCTGACTTGAGCGTCGATTTTTGTGATGCTCGTCAGGGGGGCGGAGCCTATGGAAA
AACGCCAGCAACGCGGCCTTTTTACGGTTCCTGGCCTTTTGCTGGCCTTTTGCTCACATGTTCTTTCCTG
CGTTATCCCCTGATTCTGTGGATAACCGTATTACCGCCTTTGAGTGAGCTGATACCGCTCGCCGCAGCCG
AACGACCGAGCGCAGCGAGTCAGTGAGCGAGGAAGCGGAAGAGCGCCCAATACGCAAACCGCCTCTCCCC
GCGCGTTGGCCGATTCATTAATGCAGCTGGCACGACAGGTTTCCCGACTGGAAAGCGGGCAGTGAGCGCA
ACGCAATTAATGTGAGTTAGCTCACTCATTAGGCACCCCAGGCTTTACACTTTATGCTTCCGGCTCGTAT
GTTGTGTGGAATTGTGAGCGGATAACAATTTCACACAGGAAACAGCTATGACCATGATTACGCCAAGCGC
GCAATTAACCCTCACTAAAGGGAACAAAAGCTGGAGCTGCAAGCTTGGCCATTGCATACGTTGTATCCAT
ATCATAATATGTACATTTATATTGGCTCATGTCCAACATTACCGCCATGTTGACATTGATTATTGACTAG
TTATTAATAGTAATCAATTACGGGGTCATTAGTTCATAGCCCATATATGGAGTTCCGCGTTACATAACTT
ACGGTAAATGGCCCGCCTGGCTGACCGCCCAACGACCCCCGCCCATTGACGTCAATAATGACGTATGTTC
CCATAGTAACGCCAATAGGGACTTTCCATTGACGTCAATGGGTGGAGTATTTACGGTAAACTGCCCACTT
GGCAGTACATCAAGTGTATCATATGCCAAGTACGCCCCCTATTGACGTCAATGACGGTAAATGGCCCGCC
TGGCATTATGCCCAGTACATGACCTTATGGGACTTTCCTACTTGGCAGTACATCTACGTATTAGTCATCG
CTATTACCATGGTGATGCGGTTTTGGCAGTACATCAATGGGCGTGGATAGCGGTTTGACTCACGGGGATT
TCCAAGTCTCCACCCCATTGACGTCAATGGGAGTTTGTTTTGGCACCAAAATCAACGGGACTTTCCAAAA
TGTCGTAACAACTCCGCCCCATTGACGCAAATGGGCGGTAGGCGTGTACGGTGGGAGGTCTATATAAGCA
GAGCTCGTTTAGTGAACCGGGGTCTCTCTGGTTAGACCAGATCTGAGCCTGGGAGCTCTCTGGCTAACTA
GGGAACCCACTGCTTAAGCCTCAATAAAGCTTGCCTTGAGTGCTTCAAGTAGTGTGTGCCCGTCTGTTGT
GTGACTCTGGTAACTAGAGATCCCTCAGACCCTTTTAGTCAGTGTGGAAAATCTCTAGCAGTGGCGCCCG
AACAGGGACTTGAAAGCGAAAGGGAAACCAGAGGAGCTCTCTCGACGCAGGACTCGGCTTGCTGAAGCGC
GCACGGCAAGAGGCGAGGGGCGGCGACTGGTGAGTACGCCAAAAATTTTGACTAGCGGAGGCTAGAAGGA
GAGAGATGGGTGCGAGAGCGTCAGTATTAAGCGGGGGAGAATTAGATCGCGATGGGAAAAAATTCGGTTA
AGGCCAGGGGGAAAGAAAAAATATAAATTAAAACATATAGTATGGGCAAGCAGGGAGCTAGAACGATTCG
CAGTTAATCCTGGCCTGTTAGAAACATCAGAAGGCTGTAGACAAATACTGGGACAGCTACAACCATCCCT
TCAGACAGGATCAGAAGAACTTAGATCATTATATAATACAGTAGCAACCCTCTATTGTGTGCATCAAAGG
ATAGAGATAAAAGACACCAAGGAAGCTTTAGACAAGATAGAGGAAGAGCAAAACAAAAGTAAGACCACCG
CACAGCAAGCGGCCGCTGATCTTCAGACCTGGAGGAGGAGATATGAGGGACAATTGGAGAAGTGAATTAT
ATAAATATAAAGTAGTAAAAATTGAACCATTAGGAGTAGCACCCACCAAGGCAAAGAGAAGAGTGGTGCA
GAGAGAAAAAAGAGCAGTGGGAATAGGAGCTTTGTTCCTTGGGTTCTTGGGAGCAGCAGGAAGCACTATG
GGCGCAGCGTCAATGACGCTGACGGTACAGGCCAGACAATTATTGTCTGGTATAGTGCAGCAGCAGAACA
ATTTGCTGAGGGCTATTGAGGCGCAACAGCATCTGTTGCAACTCACAGTCTGGGGCATCAAGCAGCTCCA
GGCAAGAATCCTGGCTGTGGAAAGATACCTAAAGGATCAACAGCTCCTGGGGATTTGGGGTTGCTCTGGA
AAACTCATTTGCACCACTGCTGTGCCTTGGAATGCTAGTTGGAGTAATAAATCTCTGGAACAGATTTGGA
ATCACACGACCTGGATGGAGTGGGACAGAGAAATTAACAATTACACAAGCTTAATACACTCCTTAATTGA
AGAATCGCAAAACCAGCAAGAAAAGAATGAACAAGAATTATTGGAATTAGATAAATGGGCAAGTTTGTGG
AATTGGTTTAACATAACAAATTGGCTGTGGTATATAAAATTATTCATAATGATAGTAGGAGGCTTGGTAG
GTTTAAGAATAGTTTTTGCTGTACTTTCTATAGTGAATAGAGTTAGGCAGGGATATTCACCATTATCGTT
TCAGACCCACCTCCCAACCCCGAGGGGACCCGACAGGCCCGAAGGAATAGAAGAAGRMRRYRGASAKASA
RACWRARRMAKWWCMAWWMSAWWWKWSAAMRRWTCWMRAYKKTATCGRYAASMWTKRRWRKWCYGSRTKR
MRKMRSWTAMRGTWRMWGGMCCRCYTSKSYGMCCGCCCAACGACCCCCGCCCATTGACGTCAATAATGAC
GTATGTTCCCATAGTAACGCCAATAGGGACTTTCCATTGACGTCAATGGGTGGAGTATTTACGGTAAACT
GCCCACTTGGCAGTACATCAAGTGTATCATATGCCAAGTACGCCCCCTATTGACGTCAATGACGGTAAAT
GGCCCGCCTGGCATTATGCCCAGTACATGACCTTATGGGACTTTCCTACTTGGCAGTACATCTACGTATT
AGTCATCGCTATTACCATGGTGATGCGGTTTTGGCAGTACATCAATGGGCGTGGATAGCGGTTTGACTCA
CGGGGATTTCCAAGTCTCCACCCCATTGACGTCAATGGGAGTTTGTTTTGGCACCAAAATCAACGGGACT
TTCCAAAATGTCGTAACAACTCCGCCCCATTGACGCAAATGGGCGGTAGGCGTGTACGGTGGGAGGTCTA
TATAAGCAGAGCTCGTTTAGTGAACCGTCAGATCGCCTGGAGACGCCATCCACGCTGTTTTGACCTCCAT
AGAAGACACCGACTCTAGAGGATCCCCATAACTTCGTATAAAGTATCCTATACGAAGTTATATCAAAATA
GGAAGACCAATGCTTCACCATCGACCCGAATTGCCAAGCATCACCATCGACCCATAACTTCGTATAATGT
ATGCTATACGAAGTTATTGTACAACCGGTTTACTTGTACAGCTCGTCCATGCCGCCGGTGGAGTGGCGGC
CCTCGGCGCGTTCGTACTGTTCCACGATGGTGTAGTCCTCGTTGTGGGAGGTGATGTCCAACTTGATGTT
GACGTTGTAGGCGCCGGGCAGCTGCACGGGCTTCTTGGCCTTGTAGGTGGTCTTGACCTCAGCGTCGTAG
TGGCCGCCGTCCTTCAGCTTCAGCCTCTGCTTGATCTCGCCCTTCAGGGCGCCGTCCTCGGGGTACATCC
GCTCGGAGGAGGCCTCCCAGCCCATGGTCTTCTTCTGCATTACGGGGCCGTCGGAGGGGAAGTTGGTGCC
GCGCAGCTTCACCTTGTAGATGAACTCGCCGTCCTGCAGGGAGGAGTCCTGGGTCACGGTCACCACGCCG
CCGTCCTCGAAGTTCATCACGCGCTCCCACTTGAAGCCCTCGGGGAAGGACAGCTTCAAGTAGTCGGGGA
TGTCGGCGGGGTGCTTCACGTAGGCCTTGGAGCCGTACATGAACTGAGGGGACAGGATGTCCCAGGCGAA
GGGCAGGGGGCCACCCTTGGTCACCTTCAGCTTGGCGGTCTGGGTGCCCTCGTAGGGGCGGCCCTCGCCC
TCGCCCTCGATCTCGAACTCGTGGCCGTTCACGGAGCCCTCCATGTGCACCTTGAAGCGCATGAACTCCT
TGATGATGGCCATGTTATCCTCCTCGCCCTTGCTCACCATGGTGGCGACCGGGGGATCCTTCAAGGCCTG
CTCGGGTGCGCGCTTGTGAAAAATGACCGACTGTCTCTGCTGGTACTGCTGCTTGCGCCTCTTTTTTTTG
TCACACTGGCACAGCAGCAGCATCTTGAAAGTGGTTCTGAATGTTTTGTTGCACAGAGCATAGCACACGG
GGTTCACGGTGCTGTTGATGTAGCACAGCCAGTAGCCCAGATTCCAAAAGGTTTTGGGTATGCAGCTGTC
ACAAAAGGTGTTCACCAGAACCATGATGTTGTATGGGGTCCAAGTGATGATGAAGGCAAGCAAGATCGCA
CTGAGGGTCTGGGCCGCTTTCTTCTCCTTGACCAGGGACATCCTTTTCCGCTTAGTGATCTGACTTCTGG
TCTTCAGAGCAAACCTCTTGGCCAGAGTGGCTTCCTTGAAGGACAGAGGTAGAGTGGCCGTGCTCTTACC
CACTGAGGAGTTGACGTCAGAAGTCTTAGCTGTGTCCACGGCTGACTCTAGCTGGATGGGAAGCTTGGAG
AAGCTTTTTGGAAAACTGCCTCCATCGTCCACGCTCTTCTGGGCCTGCAGCTTGTCGGCTTTCCTCTCCA
AGTCCACCATCCCCAGCTCCTCCTCAGGCACCTGCAGGTTGTCCGATGAGGGTAACTTGGTGGAGTTGAG
GATGGTGCTGTGACCCGGAAGCTTGAGCACGATGGAGTAGATGGCTCTCGTCTCGGAGCCAATGTCCTCC
TCGTCGGAGGAGGCGGAGTTCTCCAGGGAGGCAGCAGCATCATTGTTGTTCCAACTGTCACTGCTGCTGT
GGTCTTGGTCCATCTGCTCGGAGCTGGGTTTCCAGCTCTTGGTTGTGAACCAGAAGTGGCAGCGGCCATA
CTTCCTCCTGTTGGAGCGTTTCATGCTTTGCTGTTGAAGTTCGTAACTGCTGCAGCTTCGAGAACTGCCC
GTGGGGTGGACAAAGTTTTCTGTCTCTGCCTCTGTCCCAGAGGCTTGCAGGCCAGCAAGCTCTTTGGTAC
GCTTTTCAGTTTCCTTATAGATCCTCCAGTATAAAATAGTCATAATGGTGACAGGCATATAAAAACCAGC
GATGGCTGTGCCAAAAGTAATGGTGGGCTCACTGAGGAACTGAATGAAGCACTCTCCCGGAGGCACAGTT
CTCTTTCCAACAAAGTATTGCCAGAACAAGATGGCAGGAGCCCAAAGGACAAAGGAGATGACCCAAGCCA
GACCGATCATCACACCGGCTCTCTTTGTTGTTCGTTTGGCTCGGTACGTGAGCGGCCTCGTGATGGAAAA
GTATCTGTCAAAGCTGATGACCAGAAGATTCATAACAGAGGCATTGCTGGCTACGCAGTCAATGGCAAGC
CAGAGGTCACAGGCCAAGTTCCCTAAGGCCCATCGATTCATGATGATGTAGGTCGTAAACAGATTCATTG
AAATGACCCCGATAATCAGATCGGCACAGGCCAGGCTTAAGAGGAAGTAGTTGTTGACCGTCTTCAGCTG
CTTGTTGACCTTAAATGACACAATTACCAGGATGTTGCCGATGATGGTCACCAAGGCCAGGATGCCCGTT
AAGAAAGCGATGAAGACCACTTGCCAGACGGTATGACCTCCCAGAGGGTCATCGGTGGTACCGTCTGGAG
AGGAGAAATTGCCAGCTGCTCGAGAAACATTGTAGCTGCCGAAATGAGTGACGGTTCCCGGGGGCAGCCC
TGCATCGGAGGGGCTGTGTATCCAGGAGGAGCTGATGTTTGGAAACAAAGGCGAGGTTGTACTGTTATTG
TGCAAGGTCATGGTGGCGCTAGCACCGGTATAACTTCGTATAGGATACTTTATACGAAGTTATCATTGGG
ATTCTTCCTATTTTGATCCAAGCATCACCATCGACCCTCTAGTCCAGATCTCACCATCGACCCATAACTT
CGTATAGCATACATTATACGAAGTTATGTCCCTCGAAGAGGTTCGTCGACAATCAACCTCTGGATTACAA
AATTTGTGAAAGATTGACTGGTATTCTTAACTATGTTGCTCCTTTTACGCTATGTGGATACGCTGCTTTA
ATGCCTTTGTATCATGCTATTGCTTCCCGTATGGCTTTCATTTTCTCCTCCTTGTATAAATCCTGGTTGC
TGTCTCTTTATGAGGAGTTGTGGCCCGTTGTCAGGCAACGTGGCGTGGTGTGCACTGTGTTTGCTGACGC
AACCCCCACTGGTTGGGGCATTGCCACCACCTGTCAGCTCCTTTCCGGGACTTTCGCTTTCCCCCTCCCT
ATTGCCACGGCGGAACTCATCGCCGCCTGCCTTGCCCGCTGCTGGACAGGGGCTCGGCTGTTGGGCACTG
ACAATTCCGTGGTGTTGTCGGGGAAGCTGACGTCCTTTCCATGGCTGCTCGCCTGTGTTGCCACCTGGAT
TCTGCGCGGGACGTCCTTCTGCTACGTCCCTTCGGCCCTCAATCCAGCGGACCTTCCTTCCCGCGGCCTG
CTGCCGGCTCTAGAGCCTCTTCCGCGTCTTCGCCTTCCCGGGTCGAGCTCGGTACCTTTAAGACCAATGA
CTTACAAGGCAGCTGTAGATCTTAGCCACTTTTTAAAAGAAAAGGGGGGACTGGAAGGGCTAATTCACTC
CCAACGAAGACAAGATCTGCTTTTTGCTTGTACTGGGTCTCTCTGGTTAGACCAGATCTGAGCCTGGGAG
CTCTCTGGCTAACTAGGGAACCCACTGCTTAAGCCTCAATAAAGCTTGCCTTGAGTGCTTCAAGTAGTGT
GTGCCCGTCTGTTGTGTGACTCTGGTAACTAGAGATCCCTCAGACCCTTTTAGTCAGTGTGGAAAATCTC
TAGCAGTAGTAGTTCATGTCATCTTATTATTCAGTATTTATAACTTGCAAAGAAATGAATATCAGAGAGT
GAGAGGAACTTGTTTATTGCAGCTTATAATGGTTACAAATAAAGCAATAGCATCACAAATTTCACAAATA
AAGCATTTTTTTCACTGCATTCTAGTTGTGGTTTGTCCAAACTCATCAATGTATCTTATCATGTCTGGCT
CTAGCTATCCCGCCCCTAACTCCGCCCATCCCGCCCCTAACTCCGCCCAGTTCCGCCCATTCTCCGCCCC
ATGGCTGACTAATTTTTTTTATTTATGCAGAGGCCGAGGCCGCCTCGGCCTCTGAGCTATTCCAGAAGTA
GTGAGGAGGCTTTTTTGGAGGCCTAGGGACGTACCCAATTCGCCCTATAGTGAGTCGTATTACGCGCGCT
CACTGGCCGTCGTTTTACAACGTCGTGACTGGGAAAACCCTGGCGTTACCCAACTTAATCGCCTTGCAGC
ACATCCCCCTTTCGCCAGCTGGCGTAATAGCGAAGAGGCCCGCACCGATCGCCCTTCCCAACAGTTGCGC
AGCCTGAATGGCGAATGGG
[124 nt withheld, positions 9330-9453]
C
[91 nt withheld, positions 9455-9545]
A
[49 nt withheld, positions 9547-9595]
CCTTTGACGTTGGAGTCCACGTTCTTT
[37 nt withheld, positions 9623-9659]
ACCCTATCTCGGTCTATTCTTTTGATTTATAAGGGATTTTGCCGATTTCGGCCTATTGGTTAAAAAATGA
GCTGATTTAACAAAAATTTAACGCGAATTTTAACAAAATATTAACGCTTACAATTT
